Addgene plasmid #56255: mIFP12-ILK-C-14
Purpose: Localization: Focal Adhesions, Excitation: 683, Emission: 704
Depositing lab: Michael Davidson. Depositing organization: Florida State University, Tallahassee. Publication: A naturally monomeric infrared fluorescent protein for protein labeling in vivo. Yu D, Baird MA, Allen JR, Howe ES, Klassen MP, Reade A, Makhijani K, Song Y, Liu S, Murthy Z, Zhang SQ, Weiner OD, Kornberg TB, Jan YN, Davidson MW, Shu X. Nat Methods. 2015 Aug;12(8):763-765. doi: 10.1038/nmeth.3447. Epub 2015 Jun 22. PubMed 26098020.
Backbone
  Vector backbone: mIFP12-C1
  Backbone size w/o insert (bp): 4750
  Vector type: Mammalian Expression
  Selectable markers: Neomycin (select with G418)
Growth in bacteria
  Bacterial resistance: Kanamycin, 50 μg/mL
  Growth temperature: 37°C
  Growth strain: DH5alpha
  Copy number: High Copy
Gene/Insert
  Gene/Insert name: ILK (alt name: NM_004517.2)
  Species: H. sapiens (human)
  Entrez Gene: ILK (a.k.a. HEL-S-28, ILK-1, ILK-2, P59, p59ILK)
  Promoter: CMV
  Tag / fusion protein: mIFP12 (N terminal on backbone)
  Cloning method: Unknown
  Sequencing primers: 5′ CMV-F; 3′ SV40pA-R
Terms and licenses: Academic/Nonprofit Terms; Industry Terms
Depositor comments: . Excitation = 683; Emission = 704
How to cite: mIFP12-ILK-C-14 was a gift from Michael Davidson (Addgene plasmid # 56255 ; http://n2t.net/addgene:56255 ; RRID:Addgene_56255)
