[The description below was written by a language model from this plasmid's Addgene catalogue record and pLannotate feature annotations shown in this document.]
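Description:
mIFP12-ILK-C-14 is a mammalian expression plasmid built on the mIFP12-C1 backbone, a C1-style fluorescent protein fusion vector, and it encodes human integrin-linked kinase (ILK) tagged at its N terminus with the monomeric infrared fluorescent protein mIFP. In the sequenced 6,379 nt record, the CMV immediate early enhancer and promoter drive a single fusion reading frame. The mIFP coding sequence comes first, followed by a short linker derived from the multiple cloning site and then the ILK coding sequence, with an SV40 polyadenylation signal terminating the transcript. mIFP is a bacteriophytochrome-derived protein from Bradyrhizobium that needs the cofactor biliverdin to fluoresce. The record lists excitation at 683 nm and emission at 704 nm.

The plasmid is propagated in E. coli through a high-copy ColE1/pUC-type origin, and it also carries an f1 origin for single-stranded DNA production. A single Tn5 aminoglycoside phosphotransferase gene (NeoR/KanR) serves as the marker in both hosts. A bacterial promoter upstream gives kanamycin resistance in E. coli, while the SV40 enhancer and early promoter, together with the HSV TK polyadenylation signal, allow G418 selection of transfected mammalian cells. The short annotated fragments of large T antigen, ble and the bGH poly(A) signal look like incidental sequence matches or backbone remnants rather than functional parts.

The stated purpose is localization to focal adhesions, where ILK resides. The construct therefore serves as a near-infrared marker for imaging these structures in mammalian cells, in a spectral range well separated from that of common visible fluorescent proteins.
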