Features (pLannotate 1.2.2; 17 found; start..end, strand, type, name):
      1..304     +  enhancer       CMV enhancer: human cytomegalovirus immediate early enhancer
    305..508     +  promoter       CMV promoter: human cytomegalovirus (CMV) immediate early promoter
    553..1512    +  CDS            mIFP: mIFP is a basic (constitutively fluorescent) near ir fluorescent protein published in 2015, derived from Bradyrhizobium sp.. It has very low acid sensitivity. It requires the cofactor biliverdin for fluorescence.
   1549..1567    +  misc_feature   MCS (fragment): multiple cloning site
   1591..2943    +  CDS            ILK: ILK_HUMAN - Also known as ILK1 From Homo sapiens (Human).
   2947..2983    +  misc_feature   MCS (fragment): multiple cloning site
   3000..3084    +  CDS            large T antigen (fragment): large T antigen from SV40 (simian virus 40)
   3107..3228    +  polyA_signal   SV40 poly(A) signal: SV40 polyadenylation signal
   3262..3690    -  rep_origin     f1 ori (sequence partly withheld): f1 bacteriophage origin of replication; arrow indicates direction of (+) strand synthesis
   3717..3821    +  promoter       AmpR promoter: bla
   3823..4180    +  promoter       SV40 promoter: SV40 enhancer and early promoter
   4215..5009    +  CDS            NeoR/KanR: aminoglycoside phosphotransferase from Tn5; aph(3')-II (or nptII); confers resistance to neomycin, kanamycin, and G418 (Geneticin®)
   5030..5182    +  CDS            ble (fragment): BLE_KLEPN - Experimental evidence at protein level: Swiss-Prot protein existence level 1. Binding protein with a strong affinity to the bleomycin family of antibiotics. Binds to CL990; an antimitotic-antibiotic compound. From Klebsiella pneumoniae.
   5241..5288    +  polyA_signal   HSV TK poly(A) signal: herpes simplex virus thymidine kinase polyadenylation signal (Cole and Stacy, 1985)
   5379..5395    -  polyA_signal   bGH poly(A) signal (fragment): bovine growth hormone polyadenylation signal
   5617..6205    +  rep_origin     ori: high-copy-number ColE1/pMB1/pBR322/pUC origin of replication
   6320..6379    +  enhancer       CMV enhancer (fragment): human cytomegalovirus immediate early enhancer
>Addgene plasmid #56255 | mIFP12-ILK-C-14 | addgene full sequence | sequence record 221697 | Addgene NGS Result
CGTTACATAACTTACGGTAAATGGCCCGCCTGGCTGACCGCCCAACGACCCCCGCCCATTGACGTCAATA
ATGACGTATGTTCCCATAGTAACGCCAATAGGGACTTTCCATTGACGTCAATGGGTGGAGTATTTACGGT
AAACTGCCCACTTGGCAGTACATCAAGTGTATCATATGCCAAGTACGCCCCCTATTGACGTCAATGACGG
TAAATGGCCCGCCTGGCATTATGCCCAGTACATGACCTTATGGGACTTTCCTACTTGGCAGTACATCTAC
GTATTAGTCATCGCTATTACCATGGTGATGCGGTTTTGGCAGTACATCAATGGGCGTGGATAGCGGTTTG
ACTCACGGGGATTTCCAAGTCTCCACCCCATTGACGTCAATGGGAGTTTGTTTTGGCACCAAAATCAACG
GGACTTTCCAAAATGTCGTAACAACTCCGCCCCATTGACGCAAATGGGCGGTAGGCGTGTACGGTGGGAG
GTCTATATAAGCAGAGCTGGTTTAGTGAACCGTCAGATCCGCTAGCGCTACCGGTCGCCACCATGTCGGT
ACCGCTGACTACCTCAGCATTCGGCCACGCGTTTCTGGCTAACTGTGAACGCGAGCAGATCCACCTGGCG
GGCTCCATTCAGCCGCACGGTATCCTGCTGGCTGTGAAAGAGCCGGACAACGTGGTGATCCAGGCTTCTA
TTAACGCTGCGGAGTTCCTGAACACCAACTCTGTTGTTGGCCGTCCGCTGCGTGACCTGGGCGGCGATCT
GCCTTTGCAGATCCTGCCGCACCTGAACGGCCCGCTGCACCTGGCTCCGATGACCCTGCGTTGTACCGTG
GGTTCTCCGCCGCGTCGTGTGGACTGTACCATTCATCGTCCGTCTAACGGCGGCCTGATCGTAGAACTGG
AACCAGCAACCAAGACCACTAACATTGCGCCGGCTCTGGACGGTGCGTTTCATCGTATCACTTCTTCATC
CTCCCTGATGGGCCTGTGTGACGAAACCGCGACTATTATCCGTGAGATTACTGGCTACGACCGTGTGATG
GTAGTACGTTTCGATGAAGAGGGTAATGGCGAAATTCTGTCCGAACGTCGTCGTGCGGACCTGGAAGCGT
TCCTGGGTAACCGCTACCCGGCGTCTACTATTCCGCAGATCGCTCGTCGCCTGTACGAACATAACCGTGT
TCGCCTGCTGGTAGATGTGAACTATACTCCGGTTCCGCTACAGCCGCGCATCAGCCCGCTGAACGGTCGT
GATCTGGATATGTCCCTGTCTTGCCTGCGCTCTATGTCCCCGATCCACCAGAAATACATGCAGGACATGG
GCGTTGGCGCGACCCTGGTTTGCTCTCTGATGGTGTCTGGTCGTCTGTGGGGTCTGATCGCTTGCCACCA
CTACGAACCGCGCTTCGTTCCGTTCCACATTCGCGCTGCTGGCGAAGCGCTGGCGGAAACTTGTGCGATC
CGCATCGCGACGCTGGAGAGCTTTGCACAGTCTCAGTCCAAAGGTGGCGGAAGCGGCGGCGGAAGCGGTG
GCGGAAGTTCCGGACTCAGATCTCGAGGAAGCGGCGGATCTGGGAGTGGCGACGACATTTTCACTCAGTG
CCGGGAGGGCAACGCAGTCGCCGTTCGCCTGTGGCTGGACAACACGGAGAACGACCTCAACCAGGGGGAC
GATCATGGCTTCTCCCCCTTGCACTGGGCCTGCCGAGAGGGCCGCTCTGCTGTGGTTGAGATGTTGATCA
TGCGGGGGGCACGGATCAATGTAATGAACCGTGGGGATGACACCCCCCTGCATCTGGCAGCCAGTCATGG
ACACCGTGATATTGTACAGAAGCTATTGCAGTACAAGGCAGACATCAATGCAGTGAATGAACATGGGAAT
GTGCCCCTGCACTATGCCTGTTTTTGGGGCCAAGATCAAGTGGCAGAGGACCTGGTGGCAAATGGGGCCC
TTGTCAGCATCTGTAACAAGTATGGAGAGATGCCTGTGGACAAAGCCAAGGCACCCCTGAGAGAGCTTCT
CCGAGAGCGGGCAGAGAAGATGGGCCAGAATCTCAACCGTATTCCATACAAGGACACATTCTGGAAGGGG
ACCACCCGCACTCGGCCCCGAAATGGAACCCTGAACAAACACTCTGGCATTGACTTCAAACAGCTTAACT
TCCTGACGAAGCTCAACGAGAATCACTCTGGAGAGCTATGGAAGGGCCGCTGGCAGGGCAATGACATTGT
CGTGAAGGTGCTGAAGGTTCGAGACTGGAGTACAAGGAAGAGCAGGGACTTCAATGAAGAGTGTCCCCGG
CTCAGGATTTTCTCGCATCCAAATGTGCTCCCAGTGCTAGGTGCCTGCCAGTCTCCACCTGCTCCTCATC
CTACTCTCATCACACACTGGATGCCATATGGATCCCTCTACAATGTACTACATGAAGGCACCAATTTCGT
CGTGGACCAGAGCCAGGCTGTGAAGTTTGCTTTGGACATGGCAAGGGGCATGGCCTTCCTACACACACTA
GAGCCCCTCATCCCACGACATGCACTCAATAGCCGTAGTGTAATGATTGATGAGGACATGACTGCCCGAA
TTAGCATGGCTGATGTCAAGTTCTCTTTCCAATGTCCTGGTCGCATGTATGCACCTGCCTGGGTAGCCCC
CGAAGCTCTGCAGAAGAAGCCTGAAGACACAAACAGACGCTCAGCAGACATGTGGAGTTTTGCAGTGCTT
CTGTGGGAACTGGTGACACGGGAGGTACCCTTTGCTGACCTCTCCAATATGGAGATTGGAATGAAGGTGG
CATTGGAAGGCCTTCGGCCTACCATCCCACCAGGTATTTCCCCTCATGTGTGTAAGCTCATGAAGATCTG
CATGAATGAAGACCCTGCAAAGCGACCCAAATTTGACATGATTGTGCCTATCCTTGAGAAGATGCAGGAC
AAGTAGGAATTCTGCAGTCGACGGTACCGCGGGCCCGGGATCCACCGGATCTAGATAACTGATCATAATC
AGCCATACCACATTTGTAGAGGTTTTACTTGCTTTAAAAAACCTCCCACACCTCCCCCTGAACCTGAAAC
ATAAAATGAATGCAATTGTTGTTGTTAACTTGTTTATTGCAGCTTATAATGGTTACAAATAAAGCAATAG
CATCACAAATTTCACAAATAAAGCATTTTTTTCACTGCATTCTAGTTGTGGTTTGTCCAAACTCATCAAT
GTATCTTAACGCGTAAATTGTAAGCGTTAATATTTTGTTAAAATTCGCGTTAAATTTTTGTTAAATCAGC
TCATTTTTTAACCAATAGGCCGAAATCGGCAAAATCCCTTATAAATCAAAAGAATAGACCGAGATAGGGT
[37 nt withheld, positions 3361-3397]
AAAGAACGTGGACTCCAACGTCAAAGG
[49 nt withheld, positions 3425-3473]
T
[91 nt withheld, positions 3475-3565]
G
[124 nt withheld, positions 3567-3690]
CAGGTGGCACTTTTCGGGGAAATGTGCGCGGAACCCCTATTTGTTTATTTTTCTAAATACATTCAAATAT
GTATCCGCTCATGAGACAATAACCCTGATAAATGCTTCAATAATATTGAAAAAGGAAGAGTCCTGAGGCG
GAAAGAACCAGCTGTGGAATGTGTGTCAGTTAGGGTGTGGAAAGTCCCCAGGCTCCCCAGCAGGCAGAAG
TATGCAAAGCATGCATCTCAATTAGTCAGCAACCAGGTGTGGAAAGTCCCCAGGCTCCCCAGCAGGCAGA
AGTATGCAAAGCATGCATCTCAATTAGTCAGCAACCATAGTCCCGCCCCTAACTCCGCCCATCCCGCCCC
TAACTCCGCCCAGTTCCGCCCATTCTCCGCCCCATGGCTGACTAATTTTTTTTATTTATGCAGAGGCCGA
GGCCGCCTCGGCCTCTGAGCTATTCCAGAAGTAGTGAGGAGGCTTTTTTGGAGGCCTAGGCTTTTGCAAA
GATCGATCAAGAGACAGGATGAGGATCGTTTCGCATGATTGAACAAGATGGATTGCACGCAGGTTCTCCG
GCCGCTTGGGTGGAGAGGCTATTCGGCTATGACTGGGCACAACAGACAATCGGCTGCTCTGATGCCGCCG
TGTTCCGGCTGTCAGCGCAGGGGCGCCCGGTTCTTTTTGTCAAGACCGACCTGTCCGGTGCCCTGAATGA
ACTGCAAGACGAGGCAGCGCGGCTATCGTGGCTGGCCACGACGGGCGTTCCTTGCGCAGCTGTGCTCGAC
GTTGTCACTGAAGCGGGAAGGGACTGGCTGCTATTGGGCGAAGTGCCGGGGCAGGATCTCCTGTCATCTC
ACCTTGCTCCTGCCGAGAAAGTATCCATCATGGCTGATGCAATGCGGCGGCTGCATACGCTTGATCCGGC
TACCTGCCCATTCGACCACCAAGCGAAACATCGCATCGAGCGAGCACGTACTCGGATGGAAGCCGGTCTT
GTCGATCAGGATGATCTGGACGAAGAGCATCAGGGGCTCGCGCCAGCCGAACTGTTCGCCAGGCTCAAGG
CGAGCATGCCCGACGGCGAGGATCTCGTCGTGACCCATGGCGATGCCTGCTTGCCGAATATCATGGTGGA
AAATGGCCGCTTTTCTGGATTCATCGACTGTGGCCGGCTGGGTGTGGCGGACCGCTATCAGGACATAGCG
TTGGCTACCCGTGATATTGCTGAAGAGCTTGGCGGCGAATGGGCTGACCGCTTCCTCGTGCTTTACGGTA
TCGCCGCTCCCGATTCGCAGCGCATCGCCTTCTATCGCCTTCTTGACGAGTTCTTCTGAGCGGGACTCTG
GGGTTCGAAATGACCGACCAAGCGACGCCCAACCTGCCATCACGAGATTTCGATTCCACCGCCGCCTTCT
ATGAAAGGTTGGGCTTCGGAATCGTTTTCCGGGACGCCGGCTGGATGATCCTCCAGCGCGGGGATCTCAT
GCTGGAGTTCTTCGCCCACCCTAGGGGGAGGCTAACTGAAACACGGAAGGAGACAATACCGGAAGGAACC
CGCGCTATGACGGCAATAAAAAGACAGAATAAAACGCACGGTGTTGGGTCGTTTGTTCATAAACGCGGGG
TTCGGTCCCAGGGCTGGCACTCTGTCGATACCCCACCGAGACCCCATTGGGGCCAATACGCCCGCGTTTC
TTCCTTTTCCCCACCCCACCCCCCAAGTTCGGGTGAAGGCCCAGGGCTCGCAGCCAACGTCGGGGCGGCA
GGCCCTGCCATAGCCTCAGGTTACTCATATATACTTTAGATTGATTTAAAACTTCATTTTTAATTTAAAA
GGATCTAGGTGAAGATCCTTTTTGATAATCTCATGACCAAAATCCCTTAACGTGAGTTTTCGTTCCACTG
AGCGTCAGACCCCGTAGAAAAGATCAAAGGATCTTCTTGAGATCCTTTTTTTCTGCGCGTAATCTGCTGC
TTGCAAACAAAAAAACCACCGCTACCAGCGGTGGTTTGTTTGCCGGATCAAGAGCTACCAACTCTTTTTC
CGAAGGTAACTGGCTTCAGCAGAGCGCAGATACCAAATACTGTTCTTCTAGTGTAGCCGTAGTTAGGCCA
CCACTTCAAGAACTCTGTAGCACCGCCTACATACCTCGCTCTGCTAATCCTGTTACCAGTGGCTGCTGCC
AGTGGCGATAAGTCGTGTCTTACCGGGTTGGACTCAAGACGATAGTTACCGGATAAGGCGCAGCGGTCGG
GCTGAACGGGGGGTTCGTGCACACAGCCCAGCTTGGAGCGAACGACCTACACCGAACTGAGATACCTACA
GCGTGAGCTATGAGAAAGCGCCACGCTTCCCGAAGGGAGAAAGGCGGACAGGTATCCGGTAAGCGGCAGG
GTCGGAACAGGAGAGCGCACGAGGGAGCTTCCAGGGGGAAACGCCTGGTATCTTTATAGTCCTGTCGGGT
TTCGCCACCTCTGACTTGAGCGTCGATTTTTGTGATGCTCGTCAGGGGGGCGGAGCCTATGGAAAAACGC
CAGCAACGCGGCCTTTTTACGGTTCCTGGCCTTTTGCTGGCCTTTTGCTCACATGTTCTTTCCTGCGTTA
TCCCCTGATTCTGTGGATAACCGTATTACCGCCATGCATTAGTTATTAATAGTAATCAATTACGGGGTCA
TTAGTTCATAGCCCATATATGGAGTTCCG
