>Addgene plasmid #56255 | mIFP12-ILK-C-14 | depositor partial sequence | sequence record 87155 | insert sequence
AGATCCGCTAGCGCTACCGGTCGCCACCATGTCGGTACCGCTGACTACCTCAGCATTCGGCCACGCGTTT
CTGGCTAACTGTGAACGCGAGCAGATCCACCTGGCGGGCTCCATTCAGCCGCACGGTATCCTGCTGGCTG
TGAAAGAGCCGGACAACGTGGTGATCCAGGCTTCTATTAACGCTGCGGAGTTCCTGAACACCAACTCTGT
TGTTGGCCGTCCGCTGCGTGACCTGGGCGGCGATCTGCCTTTGCAGATCCTGCCGCACCTGAACGGCCCG
CTGCACCTGGCTCCGATGACCCTGCGTTGTACCGTGGGTTCTCCGCCGCGTCGTGTGGACTGTACCATTC
ATCGTCCGTCTAACGGCGGCCTGATCGTAGAACTGGAACCAGCAACCAAGACCACTAACATTGCGCCGGC
TCTGGACGGTGCGTTTCATCGTATCACTTCTTCATCCTCCCTGATGGGCCTGTGTGACGAAACCGCGACT
ATTATCCGTGAGATTACTGGCTACGACCGTGTGATGGTAGTACGTTTCGATGAAGAGGGTAATGGCGAAA
TTCTGTCCGAACGTCGTCGTGCGGACCTGGAAGCGTTCCTGGGTAACCGCTACCCGGCGTCTACTATTCC
GCAGATCGCTCGTCGCCTGTACGAACATAACCGTGTTCGCCTGCTGGTAGATGTGAACTATACTCCGGTT
CCGCTACAGCCGCGCATCAGCCCGCTGAACGGTCGTGATCTGGATATGTCCCTGTCTTGCCTGCGCTCTA
TGTCCCCGATCCACCAGAAATACATGCAGGACATGGGCGTTGGCGCGACCCTGGTTTGCTCTCTGATGGT
GTCTGGTCGTCTGTGGGGTCTGATCGCTTGCCACCACTACGAACCGCGCTTCGTTCCGTTCCACATTCGC
GCTGCTGGCGAAGCGCTGGCGGAAACTTGTGCGATCCGCATCGCGACGCTGGAGAGCTTTGCACAGTCTC
AGTCCAAAGGTGGCGGAAGCGGCGGCGGAAGCGGTGGCGGAAGTTCCGGACTCAGATCTCGAGGAAGCGG
CGGATCTGGGAGTGGCGACGACATTTTCACTCAGTGCCGGGAGGGCAACGCAGTCGCCGTTCGCCTGTGG
CTGGACAACACGGAGAACGACCTCAACCAGGGGGACGATCATGGCTTCTCCCCCTTGCACTGGGCCTGCC
GAGAGGGCCGCTCTGCTGTGGTTGAGATGTTGATCATGCGGGGGGCACGGATCAATGTAATGAACCGTGG
GGATGACACCCCCCTGCATCTGGCAGCCAGTCATGGACACCGTGATATTGTACAGAAGCTATTGCAGTAC
AAGGCAGACATCAATGCAGTGAATGAACATGGGAATGTGCCCCTGCACTATGCCTGTTTTTGGGGCCAAG
ATCAAGTGGCAGAGGACCTGGTGGCAAATGGGGCCCTTGTCAGCATCTGTAACAAGTATGGAGAGATGCC
TGTGGACAAAGCCAAGGCACCCCTGAGAGAGCTTCTCCGAGAGCGGGCAGAGAAGATGGGCCAGAATCTC
AACCGTATTCCATACAAGGACACATTCTGGAAGGGGACCACCCGCACTCGGCCCCGAAATGGAACCCTGA
ACAAACACTCTGGCATTGACTTCAAACAGCTTAACTTCCTGACGAAGCTCAACGAGAATCACTCTGGAGA
GCTATGGAAGGGCCGCTGGCAGGGCAATGACATTGTCGTGAAGGTGCTGAAGGTTCGAGACTGGAGTACA
AGGAAGAGCAGGGACTTCAATGAAGAGTGTCCCCGGCTCAGGATTTTCTCGCATCCAAATGTGCTCCCAG
TGCTAGGTGCCTGCCAGTCTCCACCTGCTCCTCATCCTACTCTCATCACACACTGGATGCCATATGGATC
CCTCTACAATGTACTACATGAAGGCACCAATTTCGTCGTGGACCAGAGCCAGGCTGTGAAGTTTGCTTTG
GACATGGCAAGGGGCATGGCCTTCCTACACACACTAGAGCCCCTCATCCCACGACATGCACTCAATAGCC
GTAGTGTAATGATTGATGAGGACATGACTGCCCGAATTAGCATGGCTGATGTCAAGTTCTCTTTCCAATG
TCCTGGTCGCATGTATGCACCTGCCTGGGTAGCCCCCGAAGCTCTGCAGAAGAAGCCTGAAGACACAAAC
AGACGCTCAGCAGACATGTGGAGTTTTGCAGTGCTTCTGTGGGAACTGGTGACACGGGAGGTACCCTTTG
CTGACCTCTCCAATATGGAGATTGGAATGAAGGTGGCATTGGAAGGCCTTCGGCCTACCATCCCACCAGG
TATTTCCCCTCATGTGTGTAAGCTCATGAAGATCTGCATGAATGAAGACCCTGCAAAGCGACCCAAATTT
GACATGATTGTGCCTATCCTTGAGAAGATGCAGGACAAGTAGGAATTCTGCAGTCGACGGTACCGCGGGC
CCGGGATCCACCGGATCTAGATAACTGATCATAATCAGCCATACCACATT
